>Addgene plasmid #158285 | pLKO_HSV.C.HA_NGFR | addgene full sequence | sequence record 329245 | Addgene NGS Result
TCGACGGTATCGATCACGAGACTAGTATCGAGCGGCCGCCCCCTTCACCGAGGGCCTATTTCCCATGATT
CCTTCATATTTGCATATACGATACAAGGCTGTTAGAGAGATAATTGGAATTAATTTGACTGTAAACACAA
AGATATTAGTACAAAATACGTGACGTAGAAAGTAATAATTTCTTGGGTAGTTTGCAGTTTTAAAATTATG
TTTTAAAATGGACTATCATATGCTTACCGTAACTTGAAAGTATTTCGATTTCTTGGCTTTATATATCTTG
TGGAAAGGACGAAACACCGGGTCTTCGAGAAGACCTGTTTTAGAGCTAGAAATAGCAAGTTAAAATAAGG
CTAGTCCGTTATCAACTTGAAAAAGTGGCACCGAGTCGGTGCTTTTTTTAATTCTCGACCTCGAGACAAA
TGGCAGTATTCATCCACAATTTTAAAAGAAAAGGGGGGATTGGGGGGTACAGTGCAGGGGAAAGAATAGT
AGACATAATAGCAACAGACATACAAACTAAAGAATTACAAAAACAAATTACAAAAATTCAAAATTTTCGG
GTTTATTACAGGGACAGCAGAGATCCACTTTGGCCGCGGCTCGAGGCGATAAGCTTTGCAAAGATGGATA
AAGTTTTAAACAGAGAGGAATCTTTGCAGCTAATGGACCTTCTAGGTCTTGAAAGGAGTGGGAATTGGCT
CCGGTGCCCGTCAGTGGGCAGAGCGCACATCGCCCACAGTCCCCGAGAAGTTGGGGGGAGGGGTCGGCAA
TTGAACCGGTGCCTAGAGAAGGTGGCGCGGGGTAAACTGGGAAAGTGATGTCGTGTACTGGCTCCGCCTT
TTTCCCGAGGGTGGGGGAGAACCGTATATAAGTGCAGTAGTCGCCGTGAACGTTCTTTTTCGCAACGGGT
TTGCCGCCAGAACACAGGTAAGTGCCGTGTGTGGTTCCCGCGGGCCTGGCCTCTTTACGGGTTATGGCCC
TTGCGTGCCTTGAATTACTTCCACCTGGCTGCAGTACGTGATTCTTGATCCCGAGCTTCGGGTTGGAAGT
GGGTGGGAGAGTTCGAGGCCTTGCGCTTAAGGAGCCCCTTCGCCTCGTGCTTGAGTTGAGGCCTGGCCTG
GGCGCTGGGGCCGCCGCGTGCGAATCTGGTGGCACCTTCGCGCCTGTCTCGCTGCTTTCGATAAGTCTCT
AGCCATTTAAAATTTTTGATGACCTGCTGCGACGCTTTTTTTCTGGCAAGATAGTCTTGTAAATGCGGGC
CAAGATCTGCACACTGGTATTTCGGTTTTTGGGGCCGCGGGCGGCGACGGGGCCCGTGCGTCCCAGCGCA
CATGTTCGGCGAGGCGGGGCCTGCGAGCGCGGCCACCGAGAATCGGACGGGGGTAGTCTCAAGCTGGCCG
GCCTGCTCTGGTGCCTGGCCTCGCGCCGCCGTGTATCGCCCCGCCCTGGGCGGCAAGGCTGGCCCGGTCG
GCACCAGTTGCGTGAGCGGAAAGATGGCCGCTTCCCGGCCCTGCTGCAGGGAGCTCAAAATGGAGGACGC
GGCGCTCGGGAGAGCGGGCGGGTGAGTCACCCACACAAAGGAAAAGGGCCTTTCCGTCCTCAGCCGTCGC
TTCATGTGACTCCACGGAGTACCGGGCGCCGTCCAGGCACCTCGATTAGTTCTCGAGCTTTTGGAGTACG
TCGTCTTTAGGTTGGGGGGAGGGGTTTTATGCGATGGAGTTTCCCCACACTGAGTGGGTGGAGACTGAAG
TTAGGCCAGCTTGGCACTTGATGTAATTCTCCTTGGAATTTGCCCTTTTTGAGTTTGGATCTTGGTTCAT
TCTCAAGCCTCAGACAGTGGTTCAAAGTTTTTTTCTTCCATTTCAGGTGTCGTGAGGAATTCTGCAGTCG
ATCGACGGTACCGCGGGCCCGGGATCCACGGTCGCCACCATGGGGGCAGGTGCCACCGGCCGCGCCATGG
ACGGGCCGCGCCTGCTGCTGTTGCTGCTTCTGGGGGTGTCCCTTGGAGGTGCCAAGGAGGCATGCCAGCC
CGAGCTGGCCCCCGAGGACCCCGAGGACGGAGGAGGCGGGGGAGGGGAGGACCAGGTGGACCCCAGGCTG
ATCGACGGCAAGGGAGGAGGCGGGGGAGGGTACCCATACGATGTGCCAGATTACGCTCCCACAGGCCTGT
ACACACACAGCGGTGAGTGCTGCAAAGCCTGCAACCTGGGCGAGGGTGTGGCCCAGCCTTGTGGAGCCAA
CCAGACCGTGTGTGAGCCCTGCCTGGACAGCGTGACGTTCTCCGACGTGGTGAGCGCGACCGAGCCGTGC
AAGCCGTGCACCGAGTGCGTGGGGCTCCAGAGCATGTCGGCGCCGTGCGTGGAGGCCGACGACGCCGTGT
GCCGCTGCGCCTACGGCTACTACCAGGATGAGACGACTGGGCGCTGCGAGGCGTGCCGCGTGTGCGAGGC
GGGCTCGGGCCTCGTGTTCTCCTGCCAGGACAAGCAGAACACCGTGTGCGAGGAGTGCCCCGACGGCACG
TATTCCGACGAGGCCAACCACGTGGACCCGTGCCTGCCCTGCACCGTGTGCGAGGACACCGAGCGCCAGC
TCCGCGAGTGCACACGCTGGGCCGACGCCGAGTGCGAGGAGATCCCTGGCCGTTGGATTACACGGTCCAC
ACCCCCAGAGGGCTCGGACAGCACAGCCCCCAGCACCCAGGAGCCTGAGGCACCTCCAGAACAAGACCTC
ATAGCCAGCACGGTGGCAGGTGTGGTGACCACAGTGATGGGCAGCTCCCAGCCCGTGGTGACCCGAGGCA
CCACCGACAACCTCATCCCTGTCTATTGCTCCATCCTGGCTGCTGTGGTTGTGGGCCTTGTGGCCTACAT
AGCCTTCAAGAGGTGGAACAGGGGTATCCTCTAGAGCGGCCGCGTCGACAATCAACCTCTGGATTACAAA
ATTTGTGAAAGATTGACTGGTATTCTTAACTATGTTGCTCCTTTTACGCTATGTGGATACGCTGCTTTAA
TGCCTTTGTATCATGCTATTGCTTCCCGTATGGCTTTCATTTTCTCCTCCTTGTATAAATCCTGGTTGCT
GTCTCTTTATGAGGAGTTGTGGCCCGTTGTCAGGCAACGTGGCGTGGTGTGCACTGTGTTTGCTGACGCA
ACCCCCACTGGTTGGGGCATTGCCACCACCTGTCAGCTCCTTTCCGGGACTTTCGCTTTCCCCCTCCCTA
TTGCCACGGCGGAACTCATCGCCGCCTGCCTTGCCCGCTGCTGGACAGGGGCTCGGCTGTTGGGCACTGA
CAATTCCGTGGTGTTGTCGGGGAAGCTGACGTCCTTTCCATGGCTGCTCGCCTGTGTTGCCACCTGGATT
CTGCGCGGGACGTCCTTCTGCTACGTCCCTTCGGCCCTCAATCCAGCGGACCTTCCTTCCCGCGGCCTGC
TGCCGGCTCTGCGGCCTCTTCCGCATCTTCGCCTTCGCCCTCAGACGAGTCGGATCTCCCTTTGGGCCGC
CTCCCCGCCTGGGTACCTTTAAGACCAATGACTTACAAGGCAGCTGTAGATCTTAGCCACTTTTTAAAAG
AAAAGGGGGGACTGGAAGGGCTAATTCACTCCCAACGAAGATAAGATCTGCTTTTTGCTTGTACTGGGTC
TCTCTGGTTAGACCAGATCTGAGCCTGGGAGCTCTCTGGCTAACTAGGGAACCCACTGCTTAAGCCTCAA
TAAAGCTTGCCTTGAGTGCTTCAAGTAGTGTGTGCCCGTCTGTTGTGTGACTCTGGTAACTAGAGATCCC
TCAGACCCTTTTAGTCAGTGTGGAAAATCTCTAGCAGTAGTAGTTCATGTCATCTTATTATTCAGTATTT
ATAACTTGCAAAGAAATGAATATCAGAGAGTGAGAGGAACTTGTTTATTGCAGCTTATAATGGTTACAAA
TAAAGCAATAGCATCACAAATTTCACAAATAAAGCATTTTTTTCACTGCATTCTAGTTGTGGTTTGTCCA
AACTCATCAATGTATCTTATCATGTCTGGCTCTAGCTATCCCGCCCCTAACTCCGCCCATCCCGCCCCTA
ACTCCGCCCAGTTCCGCCCATTCTCCGCCCCATGGCTGACTAATTTTTTTTATTTATGCAGAGGCCGAGG
CCGCCTCGGCCTCTGAGCTATTCCAGAAGTAGTGAGGAGGCTTTTTTGGAGGCCTAGGGACGTACCCAAT
TCGCCCTATAGTGAGTCGTATTACGCGCGCTCACTGGCCGTCGTTTTACAACGTCGTGACTGGGAAAACC
CTGGCGTTACCCAACTTAATCGCCTTGCAGCACATCCCCCTTTCGCCAGCTGGCGTAATAGCGAAGAGGC
CCGCACCGATCGCCCTTCCCAACAGTTGCGCAGCCTGAATGGCGAATGGG
[124 nt withheld, positions 4391-4514]
C
[91 nt withheld, positions 4516-4606]
A
[49 nt withheld, positions 4608-4656]
CCTTTGACGTTGGAGTCCACGTTCTTT
[37 nt withheld, positions 4684-4720]
ACCCTATCTCGGTCTATTCTTTTGATTTATAAGGGATTTTGCCGATTTCGGCCTATTGGTTAAAAAATGA
GCTGATTTAACAAAAATTTAACGCGAATTTTAACAAAATATTAACGCTTACAATTTAGGTGGCACTTTTC
GGGGAAATGTGCGCGGAACCCCTATTTGTTTATTTTTCTAAATACATTCAAATATGTATCCGCTCATGAG
ACAATAACCCTGATAAATGCTTCAATAATATTGAAAAAGGAAGAGTATGAGTATTCAACATTTCCGTGTC
GCCCTTATTCCCTTTTTTGCGGCATTTTGCCTTCCTGTTTTTGCTCACCCAGAAACGCTGGTGAAAGTAA
AAGATGCTGAAGATCAGTTGGGTGCACGAGTGGGTTACATCGAACTGGATCTCAACAGCGGTAAGATCCT
TGAGAGTTTTCGCCCCGAAGAACGTTTTCCAATGATGAGCACTTTTAAAGTTCTGCTATGTGGCGCGGTA
TTATCCCGTATTGACGCCGGGCAAGAGCAACTCGGTCGCCGCATACACTATTCTCAGAATGACTTGGTTG
AGTACTCACCAGTCACAGAAAAGCATCTTACGGATGGCATGACAGTAAGAGAATTATGCAGTGCTGCCAT
AACCATGAGTGATAACACTGCGGCCAACTTACTTCTGACAACGATCGGAGGACCGAAGGAGCTAACCGCT
TTTTTGCACAACATGGGGGATCATGTAACTCGCCTTGATCGTTGGGAACCGGAGCTGAATGAAGCCATAC
CAAACGACGAGCGTGACACCACGATGCCTGTAGCAATGGCAACAACGTTGCGCAAACTATTAACTGGCGA
ACTACTTACTCTAGCTTCCCGGCAACAATTAATAGACTGGATGGAGGCGGATAAAGTTGCAGGACCACTT
CTGCGCTCGGCCCTTCCGGCTGGCTGGTTTATTGCTGATAAATCTGGAGCCGGTGAGCGTGGGTCTCGCG
GTATCATTGCAGCACTGGGGCCAGATGGTAAGCCCTCCCGTATCGTAGTTATCTACACGACGGGGAGTCA
GGCAACTATGGATGAACGAAATAGACAGATCGCTGAGATAGGTGCCTCACTGATTAAGCATTGGTAACTG
TCAGACCAAGTTTACTCATATATACTTTAGATTGATTTAAAACTTCATTTTTAATTTAAAAGGATCTAGG
TGAAGATCCTTTTTGATAATCTCATGACCAAAATCCCTTAACGTGAGTTTTCGTTCCACTGAGCGTCAGA
CCCCGTAGAAAAGATCAAAGGATCTTCTTGAGATCCTTTTTTTCTGCGCGTAATCTGCTGCTTGCAAACA
AAAAAACCACCGCTACCAGCGGTGGTTTGTTTGCCGGATCAAGAGCTACCAACTCTTTTTCCGAAGGTAA
CTGGCTTCAGCAGAGCGCAGATACCAAATACTGTTCTTCTAGTGTAGCCGTAGTTAGGCCACCACTTCAA
GAACTCTGTAGCACCGCCTACATACCTCGCTCTGCTAATCCTGTTACCAGTGGCTGCTGCCAGTGGCGAT
AAGTCGTGTCTTACCGGGTTGGACTCAAGACGATAGTTACCGGATAAGGCGCAGCGGTCGGGCTGAACGG
GGGGTTCGTGCACACAGCCCAGCTTGGAGCGAACGACCTACACCGAACTGAGATACCTACAGCGTGAGCT
ATGAGAAAGCGCCACGCTTCCCGAAGGGAGAAAGGCGGACAGGTATCCGGTAAGCGGCAGGGTCGGAACA
GGAGAGCGCACGAGGGAGCTTCCAGGGGGAAACGCCTGGTATCTTTATAGTCCTGTCGGGTTTCGCCACC
TCTGACTTGAGCGTCGATTTTTGTGATGCTCGTCAGGGGGGCGGAGCCTATGGAAAAACGCCAGCAACGC
GGCCTTTTTACGGTTCCTGGCCTTTTGCTGGCCTTTTGCTCACATGTTCTTTCCTGCGTTATCCCCTGAT
TCTGTGGATAACCGTATTACCGCCTTTGAGTGAGCTGATACCGCTCGCCGCAGCCGAACGACCGAGCGCA
GCGAGTCAGTGAGCGAGGAAGCGGAAGAGCGCCCAATACGCAAACCGCCTCTCCCCGCGCGTTGGCCGAT
TCATTAATGCAGCTGGCACGACAGGTTTCCCGACTGGAAAGCGGGCAGTGAGCGCAACGCAATTAATGTG
AGTTAGCTCACTCATTAGGCACCCCAGGCTTTACACTTTATGCTTCCGGCTCGTATGTTGTGTGGAATTG
TGAGCGGATAACAATTTCACACAGGAAACAGCTATGACCATGATTACGCCAAGCGCGCAATTAACCCTCA
CTAAAGGGAACAAAAGCTGGAGCTGCAAGCTTAATGTAGTCTTATGCAATACTCTTGTAGTCTTGCAACA
TGGTAACGATGAGTTAGCAACATGCCTTACAAGGAGAGAAAAAGCACCGTGCATGGCGATTGGTGGAAGT
AAGGTGGTACGATCGTGCCTTATTAGGAAGGCAACAGACGGGTCTGACATGGATTGGACGAACCACTGAA
TTGCCGCATTGCAGAGATATTGTATTTAAGTGCCTAGCTCGATACATAAACGGGTCTCTCTGGTTAGACC
AGATCTGAGCCTGGGAGCTCTCTGGCTAACTAGGGAACCCACTGCTTAAGCCTCAATAAAGCTTGCCTTG
AGTGCTTCAAGTAGTGTGTGCCCGTCTGTTGTGTGACTCTGGTAACTAGAGATCCCTCAGACCCTTTTAG
TCAGTGTGGAAAATCTCTAGCAGTGGCGCCCGAACAGGGACTTGAAAGCGAAAGGGAAACCAGAGGAGCT
CTCTCGACGCAGGACTCGGCTTGCTGAAGCGCGCACGGCAAGAGGCGAGGGGCGGCGACTGGTGAGTACG
CCAAAAATTTTGACTAGCGGAGGCTAGAAGGAGAGAGATGGGTGCGAGAGCGTCAGTATTAAGCGGGGGA
GAATTAGATCGCGATGGGAAAAAATTCGGTTAAGGCCAGGGGGAAAGAAAAAATATAAATTAAAACATAT
AGTATGGGCAAGCAGGGAGCTAGAACGATTCGCAGTTAATCCTGGCCTGTTAGAAACATCAGAAGGCTGT
AGACAAATACTGGGACAGCTACAACCATCCCTTCAGACAGGATCAGAAGAACTTAGATCATTATATAATA
CAGTAGCAACCCTCTATTGTGTGCATCAAAGGATAGAGATAAAAGACACCAAGGAAGCTTTAGACAAGAT
AGAGGAAGAGCAAAACAAAAGTAAGACCACCGCACAGCAAGCGGCCGCTGATCTTCAGACCTGGAGGAGG
AGATATGAGGGACAATTGGAGAAGTGAATTATATAAATATAAAGTAGTAAAAATTGAACCATTAGGAGTA
GCACCCACCAAGGCAAAGAGAAGAGTGGTGCAGAGAGAAAAAAGAGCAGTGGGAATAGGAGCTTTGTTCC
TTGGGTTCTTGGGAGCAGCAGGAAGCACTATGGGCGCAGCGTCAATGACGCTGACGGTACAGGCCAGACA
ATTATTGTCTGGTATAGTGCAGCAGCAGAACAATTTGCTGAGGGCTATTGAGGCGCAACAGCATCTGTTG
CAACTCACAGTCTGGGGCATCAAGCAGCTCCAGGCAAGAATCCTGGCTGTGGAAAGATACCTAAAGGATC
AACAGCTCCTGGGGATTTGGGGTTGCTCTGGAAAACTCATTTGCACCACTGCTGTGCCTTGGAATGCTAG
TTGGAGTAATAAATCTCTGGAACAGATTTGGAATCACACGACCTGGATGGAGTGGGACAGAGAAATTAAC
AATTACACAAGCTTAATACACTCCTTAATTGAAGAATCGCAAAACCAGCAAGAAAAGAATGAACAAGAAT
TATTGGAATTAGATAAATGGGCAAGTTTGTGGAATTGGTTTAACATAACAAATTGGCTGTGGTATATAAA
ATTATTCATAATGATAGTAGGAGGCTTGGTAGGTTTAAGAATAGTTTTTGCTGTACTTTCTATAGTGAAT
AGAGTTAGGCAGGGATATTCACCATTATCGTTTCAGACCCACCTCCCAACCCCGAGGGGACCCGACAGGC
CCGAAGGAATAGAAGAAGAAGGTGGAGAGAGAGACAGAGACAGATCCATTCGATTAGTGAACGGATC
Features (pLannotate 1.2.2; 29 found; start..end, strand, type, name):
     50..290     +  promoter       U6 promoter: RNA polymerase III promoter for human U6 snRNA
    317..392     +  misc_RNA       gRNA scaffold: guide RNA scaffold for the Streptococcus pyogenes CRISPR/Cas9 system
    440..557     +  misc_feature   cPPT/CTS: central polypurine tract and central termination sequence of HIV-1
    624..690     +  CDS            small t antigen (fragment): SV40 (simian virus 40) small t antigen
    697..1875    +  promoter       EF-1α promoter: strong constitutive promoter for human elongation factor EF-1α
   1892..1917    +  misc_feature   MCS (fragment): multiple cloning site
   1930..2889    +  CDS            NGFR (fragment): TNR16_HUMAN - Also known as TNFRSF16. Experimental evidence at protein level: Swiss-Prot protein existence level 1. Low affinity receptor which can bind to NGF, BDNF, NTF3, and NTF4. Forms a heterodimeric receptor with SORCS2 that binds the precursor forms of NGF, BDNF and NTF3 with high affinity, and has much lower affinity for mature NGF and BDNF (PubMed:24908487). Plays an important role in differentiation and survival of specific neuronal populations during development (By similarity). Can mediate cell survival as well as cell death of neural cells. Plays a role in the inactivation of RHOA
   2920..3508    +  misc_feature   WPRE: woodchuck hepatitis virus posttranscriptional regulatory element
   3513..3650    +  CDS            nef (fragment): NEF_HV1LA - Experimental evidence at protein level: Swiss-Prot protein existence level 1. Extracellular Nef protein targets CD4(+) T-lymphocytes for apoptosis by interacting with CXCR4 surface receptors. From Human immunodeficiency virus type 1 group M subtype B (isolate Lai) (HIV-1).
   3636..3816    +  LTR            5' LTR (truncated): truncated 5' long terminal repeat (LTR) from HIV-1
   3888..4009    +  polyA_signal   SV40 poly(A) signal: SV40 polyadenylation signal
   4049..4184    +  rep_origin     SV40 ori: SV40 origin of replication
   4205..4223    -  promoter       T7 promoter: promoter for bacteriophage T7 RNA polymerase
   4231..4386    +  CDS            lacZα (fragment): LacZα fragment of β-galactosidase; lacZ fragment
   4391..4819    +  rep_origin     f1 ori (sequence partly withheld): f1 bacteriophage origin of replication; arrow indicates direction of (+) strand synthesis
   4872..4976    +  promoter       AmpR promoter: bla
   4977..5837    +  CDS            AmpR: β-lactamase; bla; confers resistance to ampicillin, carbenicillin, and related antibiotics
   6008..6596    +  rep_origin     ori: high-copy-number ColE1/pMB1/pBR322/pUC origin of replication
   6779..6871    +  CDS            lacI (fragment): lac repressor; lacI; The lac repressor binds to the lac operator to inhibit transcription in E. coli. This inhibition can be relieved by adding lactose or isopropyl-β-D-thiogalactopyranoside (IPTG).
   6884..6905    +  protein_bind   CAP binding site: CAP binding activates transcription in the presence of cAMP. E. coli catabolite activator protein
   6920..6950    +  promoter       lac promoter: promoter for the E. coli lac operon
   6958..6974    +  protein_bind   lac operator: The lac repressor binds to the lac operator to inhibit transcription in E. coli. This inhibition can be relieved by adding lactose or isopropyl-β-D-thiogalactopyranoside (IPTG). lac repressor encoded by lacI
   7019..7037    +  promoter       T3 promoter: promoter for bacteriophage T3 RNA polymerase
   7065..7291    +  promoter       RSV promoter: Rous sarcoma virus enhancer/promoter
   7292..7472    +  LTR            5' LTR (truncated): truncated 5' long terminal repeat (LTR) from HIV-1
   7519..7644    +  misc_feature   HIV-1 Ψ: packaging signal of human immunodeficiency virus type 1
   7628..7991    +  CDS            HIV-1 gag (fragment): gag protein from human immunodeficiency virus 1; gag
   8137..8370    +  misc_feature   RRE: The Rev response element (RRE) of HIV-1 allows for Rev-dependent mRNA export from the nucleus to the cytoplasm.
   8747..8847    +  CDS            Rev (fragment): human immunodeficiency virus 1 (HIV-1) Rev protein; rev; enhances nuclear export of unspliced and incompletely spliced viral mRNAs
