[The description below was written by a language model from this plasmid's Addgene catalogue record and pLannotate feature annotations shown in this document.]
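Description:
pLKO_HSV.C.HA_NGFR is a lentiviral CRISPR vector built on the pLKO backbone that pairs an sgRNA expression cassette with a protein barcode ("Pro-Code") reporter. In bacteria it is maintained through a high-copy ColE1/pUC-type origin with ampicillin selection (AmpR), and the backbone also carries an f1 origin, an SV40 origin and residual lac and T7/T3 promoter elements. The viral portion has a third-generation layout. An RSV promoter is fused to a truncated HIV-1 5' LTR to drive genomic RNA production in packaging cells. It is followed by the Ψ packaging signal with a gag fragment, the RRE for Rev-dependent nuclear export, and a cPPT/CTS. A second truncated LTR lies downstream of the payload, followed by an SV40 polyadenylation signal.

Two expression units sit between the LTRs. A human U6 RNA polymerase III promoter sits upstream of the S. pyogenes Cas9 guide RNA scaffold, providing the site into which a guide sequence is cloned. The annotated record shows no Cas9 coding sequence, so the nuclease would have to be supplied separately. Downstream, the EF-1α promoter drives a human NGFR lacking its signaling domain (dNGFR). This acts as an inert cell-surface scaffold carrying an N-terminal combination of epitope tags recorded as HSV, C and HA, and a WPRE follows to enhance transcript expression. The individual tags are not annotated separately in the feature table.

The specific epitope combination identifies the vector, and thus the guide cloned into it, in each transduced cell by antibody staining. This allows vector and cell tracking and pooled phenotypic CRISPR screens read out at single-cell resolution by cytometry.
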