Addgene plasmid #158285: pLKO_HSV.C.HA_NGFR
Purpose: Protein Barcode (Pro-Code) for vector/cell tracking. Contains U6 trRNA cassette for sgRNA cloning. Enables phenotypic CRISPR screens at a single cell resolution (using cytometry).
Depositing lab: Brian Brown. Depositing organization: Icahn School of Medicine at Mount Sinai. Publication: Protein Barcodes Enable High-Dimensional Single-Cell CRISPR Screens. Wroblewska A, Dhainaut M, Ben-Zvi B, Rose SA, Park ES, Amir ED, Bektesevic A, Baccarini A, Merad M, Rahman AH, Brown BD. Cell. 2018 Nov 1;175(4):1141-1155.e16. doi: 10.1016/j.cell.2018.09.022. Epub 2018 Oct 18. PubMed 30343902.
Backbone
  Vector backbone: pLKO
  Backbone size w/o insert (bp): 9000
  Vector type: Lentiviral, CRISPR
Growth in bacteria
  Bacterial resistance: Ampicillin, 100 μg/mL
  Growth temperature: 37°C
  Growth strain: NEB Stable
  Copy number: High Copy
Gene/Insert
  Gene/Insert name: Pro-Code Tagged human dNGFR
  Species: H. sapiens (human)
  Insert size (bp): 1000
  Mutation: Truncation of the signaling domain
  Entrez Gene: NGFR (a.k.a. CD271, Gp80-LNGFR, TNFRSF16, p75(NTR), p75NTR)
  Promoter: EF1a
  Tag / fusion protein: HSV.C.HA (N terminal on insert)
  Cloning method: Restriction Enzyme; 5′ cloning site Unknown (unknown if destroyed)
  Sequencing primers: 5′ cctttttgagtttggatcttggttcat
Terms and licenses: Academic/Nonprofit Terms; Industry Terms: Not Available to Industry
How to cite: pLKO_HSV.C.HA_NGFR was a gift from Brian Brown (Addgene plasmid # 158285 ; http://n2t.net/addgene:158285 ; RRID:Addgene_158285)
