>Addgene plasmid #158285 | pLKO_HSV.C.HA_NGFR | depositor partial sequence | sequence record 305439 | Tagged NGFR
ATGGGGGCAGGTGCCACCGGCCGCGCCATGGACGGGCCGCGCCTGCTGCTGTTGCTGCTTCTGGGGGTGT
CCCTTGGAGGTGCCAAGGAGGCATGCCAGCCCGAGCTGGCCCCCGAGGACCCCGAGGACGGAGGAGGCGG
GGGAGGGGAGGACCAGGTGGACCCCAGGCTGATCGACGGCAAGGGAGGAGGCGGGGGAGGGTACCCATAC
GATGTGCCAGATTACGCTCCCACAGGCCTGTACACACACAGCGGTGAGTGCTGCAAAGCCTGCAACCTGG
GCGAGGGTGTGGCCCAGCCTTGTGGAGCCAACCAGACCGTGTGTGAGCCCTGCCTGGACAGCGTGACGTT
CTCCGACGTGGTGAGCGCGACCGAGCCGTGCAAGCCGTGCACCGAGTGCGTGGGGCTCCAGAGCATGTCG
GCGCCGTGCGTGGAGGCCGACGACGCCGTGTGCCGCTGCGCCTACGGCTACTACCAGGATGAGACGACTG
GGCGCTGCGAGGCGTGCCGCGTGTGCGAGGCGGGCTCGGGCCTCGTGTTCTCCTGCCAGGACAAGCAGAA
CACCGTGTGCGAGGAGTGCCCCGACGGCACGTATTCCGACGAGGCCAACCACGTGGACCCGTGCCTGCCC
TGCACCGTGTGCGAGGACACCGAGCGCCAGCTCCGCGAGTGCACACGCTGGGCCGACGCCGAGTGCGAGG
AGATCCCTGGCCGTTGGATTACACGGTCCACACCCCCAGAGGGCTCGGACAGCACAGCCCCCAGCACCCA
GGAGCCTGAGGCACCTCCAGAACAAGACCTCATAGCCAGCACGGTGGCAGGTGTGGTGACCACAGTGATG
GGCAGCTCCCAGCCCGTGGTGACCCGAGGCACCACCGACAACCTCATCCCTGTCTATTGCTCCATCCTGG
CTGCTGTGGTTGTGGGCCTTGTGGCCTACATAGCCTTCAAGAGGTGGAACAGGGGTATCCTCTAG
